>Addgene plasmid #45744 | pET29b-Ava3858-3857 | depositor partial sequence | sequence record 64106 | Inserts
ATGAGTATCGTCCAAGCAAAGTTTGAAGCTAAGGAAACATCTTTTCATGTAGAAGGTTACGAAAAGATTG
AGTATGATTTGGTGTATGTAGATGGTATTTTTGAAATCCAGAATTCTGCACTAGCAGATGTATATCAAGG
TTTTGGACGATGCTTGGCGATTGTAGATGCTAACGTCAGTCGGTTGTATGGTAATCAAATTCAGGCATAT
TTCCAGTATTATGGTATAGAACTGAGGCTATTTCCTATTACCATTACTGAACCAGATAAGACTATTCAAA
CTTTCGAGAGAGTTATAGATGTCTTTGCAGATTTCAAATTAGTCCGCAAAGAACCAGTATTAGTCGTGGG
TGGCGGTTTAATTACAGATGTTGTCGGCTTTGCTTGTTCTACATATCGTCGCAGCAGCAATTACATCCGC
ATTCCTACTACATTGATTGGATTAATTGATGCCAGTGTAGCAATTAAGGTAGCAGTTAATCATCGCAAAC
TGAAAAACCGTTTGGGTGCTTATCATGCTTCTCGCAAAGTATTTTTAGATTTCTCCTTGTTGCGTACTCT
CCCTACAGACCAAGTACGTAACGGGATGGCGGAATTGGTAAAAATCGCTGTAGTAGCGCATCAAGAAGTT
TTTGAATTGTTGGAGAAGTACGGCGAAGAATTACTACGTACTCATTTTGGCAATATAGATGCAACTCCAG
AGATTAAAGAAATAGCCCATCGTTTGACTTACAAAGCTATCCATAAGATGTTGGAATTGGAAGTTCCCAA
CCTGCATGAGTTAGACCTAGATAGGGTGATTGCTTACGGTCACACTTGGAGTCCCACCTTGGAACTTGCG
CCTCGTCTACCCATGTTCCACGGACACGCCGTTAATGTAGATATGGCTTTCTCGGCAACGATCGCCGCCC
GTAGAGGATATATTACAATTGCAGAACGCGATCGTATTTTAGGATTAATGAGTCGCGTTGGTCTATCCCT
CGACCATCCCATGTTGGATATAGATATTTTGTGGCGTGGTACTGAATCTATCACATTAACTCGTGATGGT
TTGTTAAGAGCTGCTATGCCAAAACCCATTGGTGATTGTGTCTTCGTCAATGACCTGACAAGAGAAGAAT
TAGCAGCCGCATTAGCTGACCACAAAGAACTTTGTACCAGTTATCCCCGTGGTGGTGAAGGTGTGGATGT
GTATCCCGTTTATCAAAAAGAATTAATCGGGAGTGTTAAATAATGACTTTTTTGAATTCAAAATGCAAAA
TACTCCACGGATACACTGCGCGAGCGCGGTAGCATTTCTGTTCGCGGAGCGTCCCGTAGGGAAAGAGAAG
GCTACGCAAATAATCGGACACTAATTGTCTTTAATTTTGAATTTTGAATTTTGAATTTTGAATTGGAGCG
AAGCGACTTGACAAATGTGATTGTCCAACCAACAGCTAGACCTGTTACACCATTGGGAATTTTAACCAAG
CAGTTAGAAGCCATAGTCCAAGAGGTTAAGCAACATCCAGATTTACCTGGGGAATTGATAGCAAACATCC
ATCAGGCTTGGCGTTTAGCCGCAGGTATAGACCCTTATTTGGAAGAATGCACCACTCCAGAATCTCCTGA
ACTCGCTGCATTGGCAAAAACCACAGCCACCGAAGCCTGGGGAGAACACTTCCACGGAGGTACAACCGTC
CGTCCTCTAGAACAAGAGATGCTTTCTGGTCATATCGAAGGACAAACCTTAAAGATGTTTGTTCACATGA
CCAAAGCTAAAAAAGTCTTAGAAATTGGGATGTTTACCGGTTATTCGGCGCTGGCGATGGCGGAAGCATT
ACCAGAGGATGGACTGCTTGTGGCTTGTGAAGTTGACCCTTACGCGGCGGAAATTGGACAGAAAGCCTTT
CAACAATCTCCCCACGGTGGAAAGATTCGTGTGGAATTGGATGCAGCCTTAGCAACTCTTGATAAGTTAG
CAGAAGCTGGGGAGTCTTTTGACTTGGTATTTATCGACGCAGATAAAAAAGAGTATGTAGCCTATTTTCA
CAAGTTGCTAGGTAGCAGTTTGTTAGCACCAGATGGCTTTATTTGTGTAGATAACACCTTATTACAAGGG
GAAGTTTATCTACCAGCAGAGGAACGTAGCGTCAATGGTGAAGCGATCGCGCAATTTAATCATACAGTAG
CTATAGACCCCCGTGTAGAACAGGTTTTGTTGCCGTTGCGAGATGGTTTAACAATTATCCGCAGAATACA
ACCTTGACTCGA
