>Addgene plasmid #45744 | pET29b-Ava3858-3857 | addgene partial sequence | sequence record 64781 | T7-term
TTGTTAGCAGCCGGATCTCAGTGGTGGTGGTGGTGGTGCTCGAGTCAAGGTTGTATTCTGCGGATAATTG
TTAAACCATCTCGCAACGGCAACAAAACCTGTTCTACACGGGGGTCTATAGCTACTGTATGATTAAATTG
CGCGATCGCTTCACCATTGACGCTACGTTCCTCTGCTGGTAGATAAACTTCCCCTTGTAATAAGGTGTTA
TCTACACAAATAAAGCCATCTGGTGCTAACAAACTGCTACCTAGCAACTTGTGAAAATAGGCTACATACT
CTTTTTTATCTGCGTCGATAAATACCAAGTCAAAAGACTCCCCAGCTTCTGCTAACTTATCAAGAGTTGC
TAAGGCTGCATCCAATTCCACACGAATCTTTCCACCGTGGGGAGATTGTTGAAAGGCTTTCTGTCCAATT
TCCGCCGCGTAAGGGTCAACTTCACAAGCCACAAGCAGTCCATCCTCTGGTAATGCTTCCGCCATCGCCA
GCGCCGAATAACCGGTAAACATCCCAATTTCTAAGACTTTTTTAGCTTTGGTCATGTGAACAAACATCTT
TAAGGTTTGTCCTTCGATATGACCAGAAAGCATCTCTTGTTCTAGAGGACGGACGGTTGTACCTCCGTGG
AAGTGTTCTCCCCAGGCTTCGGTGGCTGTGGTTTTTGCCAATGCAGCGAGTTCAGGAGATTCTGGAGTGG
TGCATTCTTCCAAATAAGGGTCTATACCTGCGGCTAAACGCCAAGCCTGATGGATGTTTGCTATCAATTC
CCCAGGTAAATCTGGATGTTGCTTAACCTCTTGGACTATGGCTTCTAACTGCTTGGTTAAAATTCCCAAT
GGTGTAACAGGTCTAGCTGTTGG
