>Addgene plasmid #45744 | pET29b-Ava3858-3857 | addgene partial sequence | sequence record 66561 | T7 5'-TAATACGACTCACTATAGGG-3'
ACTTTAAGAAGGAGATATACATATGAGTATCGTCCAAGCAAAGTTTGAAGCTAAGGAAACATCTTTTCAT
GTAGAAGGTTACGAAAAGATTGAGTATGATTTGGTGTATGTAGATGGTATTTTTGAAATCCAGAATTCTG
CACTAGCAGATGTATATCAAGGTTTTGGACGATGCTTGGCGATTGTAGATGCTAACGTCAGTCGGTTGTA
TGGTAATCAAATTCAGGCATATTTCCAGTATTATGGTATAGAACTGAGGCTATTTCCTATTACCATTACT
GAACCAGATAAGACTATTCAAACTTTCGAGAGAGTTATAGATGTCTTTGCAGATTTCAAATTAGTCCGCA
AAGAACCAGTATTAGTCGTGGGTGGCGGTTTAATTACAGATGTTGTCGGCTTTGCTTGTTCTACATATCG
TCGCAGCAGCAATTACATCCGCATTCCTACTACATTGATTGGATTAATTGATGCCAGTGTAGCAATTAAG
GTAGCAGTTAATCATCGCAAACTGAAAAACCGTTTGGGTGCTTATCATGCTTCTCGCAAAGTATTTTTAG
ATTTCTCCTTGTTGCGTACTCTCCCTACAGACCAAGTACGTAACGGGATGGCGGAATTGGTAAAAATCGC
TGTAGTAGCGCATCAAGAAGTTTTTGAATTGTTGGAGAAGTACGGCGAAGAATTACTACGTACTCATTTT
GGCAATATAGATGCAACTCCAGAGATTAAAGAAATAGCCCATCGTTTGACTTACAAAGCTATCCATAAGA
TGTTGGAATTGGAAGTTCCCAACCTGCATGAGTTAGACCTAGATAGG
