[The description below was written by a language model from this plasmid's Addgene catalogue record.]
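Description:
pET29b-Ava3858-3857 is a bacterial expression plasmid built on the Novagen pET29b backbone, with a recorded total size of 7485 bp (5238 bp of backbone without insert). It is maintained in E. coli under kanamycin selection and is catalogued as high copy. The record gives Top10 as the propagation strain. As with other pET vectors, expression from the T7 promoter requires a host that supplies T7 RNA polymerase, so a cloning strain such as Top10 serves for maintenance rather than protein production.

The insert comes from the cyanobacterium Anabaena variabilis and spans two adjacent genes, Ava3858 and Ava3857, annotated respectively as a dehydroquinate synthase (DHQS) homolog and an O-methyltransferase. The fragment was cloned between the NdeI and XhoI sites, both of which remain intact, placing it under control of the T7 promoter. It can be sequenced from the standard T7 promoter and T7 terminator primer sites. The record does not state whether either protein carries an affinity tag, nor how the second gene is translated, and no feature table is provided, so the reading frame relative to the vector's optional tag sequences cannot be confirmed.

The associated publication concerns the genetic and molecular basis of sunscreen biosynthesis in cyanobacteria. This suggests the plasmid was used for heterologous co-expression of these two enzymes in E. coli, to examine their contribution to that pathway either by reconstituting part of it in vivo or by producing the proteins for biochemical study.
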