Addgene plasmid #45744: pET29b-Ava3858-3857
Depositing lab: Emily Balskus & Christopher T Walsh. Depositing organization: Harvard Medical School. Publication: The genetic and molecular basis for sunscreen biosynthesis in cyanobacteria. Balskus EP, Walsh CT. Science. 2010 Sep 24;329(5999):1653-6. doi: 10.1126/science.1193637. Epub 2010 Sep 2. PubMed 20813918.
Backbone
  Vector backbone: pET29b
  Backbone manufacturer: Novagen
  Backbone size w/o insert (bp): 5238
  Total vector size (bp): 7485
  Vector type: Bacterial Expression
Growth in bacteria
  Bacterial resistance: Kanamycin, 50 μg/mL
  Growth temperature: 37°C
  Growth strain: Top10
  Copy number: High Copy
Gene/Insert
  Gene/Insert name: Ava3858-3857 (alt names: DHQS homolog; O-methyltransferase)
  Species: Anabaena variabilis
  Promoter: T7
  Cloning method: Restriction Enzyme; 5′ cloning site NdeI (not destroyed); 3′ cloning site XhoI (not destroyed)
  Sequencing primers: 5′ T7; 3′ T7-Term
Terms and licenses: Academic/Nonprofit Terms; Industry Terms: Not Available to Industry
How to cite: pET29b-Ava3858-3857 was a gift from Emily Balskus & Christopher T Walsh (Addgene plasmid # 45744 ; http://n2t.net/addgene:45744 ; RRID:Addgene_45744)
